>Addgene plasmid #8772 | 3410 pBM272 Bcl-XL | addgene partial sequence | sequence record 17251 | Gal10pro-F 5'-GGTGGTAATGCCATGTAATATG-3'
GAATTTTTGACATTCAGGAATTCGGCACGAGCCCATCTCTATTATAAAAATGTCTCAGAGCAACCGGGAG
CTGGTGGTCGACTTTCTCTCCTACAAGCTTTCCCAGAAAGGATACAGCTGGAGTCAGTTTAGTGATGTCG
AAGAGAATAGGACTGAGGCCCCAGAAGAAACTGAAGCAGAGAGGGAGACCCCCAGTGCCATCAATGGCAA
CCCATCCTGGCACCTGGCGGATAGCCCGGCCGTGAATGGAGCCACTGGCCACAGCAGCAGTTTGGATGCG
CGGGAGGTGATTCCCATGGCAGCAGTGAAGCAAGCGCTGAGAGAGGCAGGCGATGAGTTTGAACTGCGGT
ACCGGAGAGCGTTCAGTGATCTAACATCCCAGCTTCACATAACCCCAGGGACCGCGTATCAGAGCTTTGA
GCAGGTAGTGAATGAACTCTTTCGGGATGGAGTAAACTGGGGTCGCATCGTGGCCTTTTTCTCCTTTGGC
GGGGCACTGTGCGTGGAAAGCGTAGACAAGGAGATGCAGGTATTGGTGAGTCGGATTGCAAGTTGGATGG
CCACCTATCTGAATGACCACCTAGAGCCTTGGATCCAGGAGAACGGCGGCTGGGACACTTTTGTGGATCT
CTACGGGAACAATGCAGCAGCCGAGAGCCGGAAAGGCCAGGAGCGCTTCAACCGCTGGTTCCTGACGGGC
ATGACTGTGGCTGGTGTGGTTCTGCTGGGCTCACTCTTCAGTCGGAAGTGACCAGACACTGACCGTCCAC
TCACCTCTCACCTCCCACCCTGCCCCCACCACAACTCTCTCTTCAGCCACCATTGCTACCAGGAGAACCA
CTACATGCAACTCACGCCCCTTGCCCTATCACAGGGTTGGGCCTAGACGGA
