[The description below was written by a language model from this plasmid's Addgene catalogue record.]
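Description:
3410 pBM272 Bcl-XL is a yeast expression plasmid built on the pBM272 backbone (about 8.3 kb without insert) that carries the mouse Bcl-XL coding sequence (Bcl2l1), an insert of roughly 700 bp. It is a shuttle vector. In E. coli it is maintained as a high-copy plasmid under ampicillin selection. In yeast it is selected through the URA3 auxotrophic marker, which complements uracil auxotrophy in ura3 host strains. The depositor notes that the backbone carries CEN4 and ARS1. These are a yeast centromere and an autonomously replicating sequence, which together give stable, low-copy episomal maintenance and fairly uniform segregation between cells, in contrast to the high copy number of 2μ-based vectors.

The Bcl-XL insert was cloned as an EcoRI fragment, with both flanking sites preserved, and according to the depositor comments it is expressed from the Gal10 promoter. GAL promoters are typically induced by galactose and repressed by glucose, so expression of the mammalian protein can be switched on conditionally. Because the same enzyme was used at both ends, insert orientation is not fixed by the cloning strategy, and a Gal10 promoter primer is listed for sequencing into the insert. The record mentions no epitope tags or fusion partners, and no feature table is available to confirm further elements.

Bcl-XL is an anti-apoptotic BCL-2 family member. The associated publication examines the mitochondrial response of yeast to BAX and BCL-XL, which points to use of this plasmid for inducible expression of Bcl-XL in yeast for biochemical and genetic study of how these proteins act at mitochondria.
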