Addgene plasmid #8772: 3410 pBM272 Bcl-XL
Depositing lab: Stanley Korsmeyer. Depositing organization: Dana-Farber Cancer Institute. Publication: Biochemical and genetic analysis of the mitochondrial response of yeast to BAX and BCL-X(L). Gross A, Pilcher K, Blachly-Dyson E, Basso E, Jockel J, Bassik MC, Korsmeyer SJ, Forte M. Mol Cell Biol 2000 May;20(9):3125-36. 10.1128/MCB.20.9.3125-3136.2000 PubMed 10757797.
Backbone
  Vector backbone: pBM272
  Backbone size w/o insert (bp): 8259
  Vector type: Yeast Expression
  Selectable markers: URA3
Growth in bacteria
  Bacterial resistance: Ampicillin, 100 μg/mL
  Growth temperature: 37°C
  Growth strain: XL1 Blue
  Copy number: High Copy
Gene/Insert
  Gene/Insert name: Bcl-XL
  Species: M. musculus (mouse)
  Insert size (bp): 700
  GenBank ID: NM_138578
  Entrez Gene: Bcl2l1 (a.k.a. Bcl(X)L, Bcl-XL, Bcl2l, BclX, bcl-x, bcl2-L-1)
  Cloning method: Restriction Enzyme; 5′ cloning site EcoRI (not destroyed); 3′ cloning site EcoRI (not destroyed)
  Sequencing primers: 5′ Gal10pro-F
Terms and licenses: Academic/Nonprofit Terms; Industry Terms: Not Available to Industry
Depositor comments: Gal10 promoter, also CEN4 and ARS1
How to cite: 3410 pBM272 Bcl-XL was a gift from Stanley Korsmeyer (Addgene plasmid # 8772 ; http://n2t.net/addgene:8772 ; RRID:Addgene_8772)
